Addgene plasmid #198761: pLKO.1-Teton-puro-shOCT4
Purpose: conditional knockdown of OCT4
Depositing lab: Hyonchol Jang. Depositing organization: National Cancer Center (KR). Publication: Phosphorylation of OCT4 Serine 236 Inhibits Germ Cell Tumor Growth by Inducing Differentiation. Kim DK, Song B, Han S, Jang H, Bae SH, Kim HY, Lee SH, Lee S, Kim JK, Kim HS, Hong KM, Lee BI, Youn HD, Kim SY, Kang SW, Jang H. Cancers (Basel). 2020 Sep 11;12(9):2601. doi: 10.3390/cancers12092601. PubMed 32932964.
Backbone
  Vector backbone: pLKO.1-Teton-puromycin
  Vector type: Mammalian Expression
Growth in bacteria
  Bacterial resistance: Ampicillin, 100 μg/mL
  Growth temperature: 37°C
  Growth strain: NEB Stable
  Copy number: High Copy
Gene/Insert
  Gene/Insert name: shOCT4
  gRNA/shRNA sequence: CCGGTCATTCACTAAGGAAGGAATTCTCGAGAATTCCTTCCTTAGTGAATGATTTTTG
  Species: H. sapiens (human)
  Entrez Gene: POU5F1 (a.k.a. OCT3, OCT4, OCT4Borf1, OTF-3, OTF3, OTF4, Oct-3, Oct-4, Oct3/4)
  Cloning method: Restriction Enzyme; 5′ cloning site unknown (unknown if destroyed)
Terms and licenses: Academic/Nonprofit Terms; Industry Terms: Not Available to Industry
How to cite: pLKO.1-Teton-puro-shOCT4 was a gift from Hyonchol Jang (Addgene plasmid # 198761 ; http://n2t.net/addgene:198761 ; RRID:Addgene_198761)
