[The description below was written by a language model from this plasmid's Addgene catalogue record and pLannotate feature annotations shown in this document.]
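Description:
pLKO.1-Teton-puro-shOCT4 is a third-generation-style, self-inactivating HIV-1 lentiviral plasmid built on the pLKO.1-Teton-puromycin backbone for doxycycline-inducible knockdown of human OCT4 (POU5F1). The catalogue lists it simply as a mammalian expression vector, but the annotated features show a full lentiviral transfer cassette. This comprises an RSV promoter fused to a truncated 5' LTR, the Ψ packaging signal with a gag fragment, the RRE for Rev-dependent nuclear export, a cPPT/CTS element, and a ΔU3 3' LTR followed by an SV40 poly(A) signal. In bacteria it is maintained through a high-copy ColE1/pUC-type origin and selected with ampicillin (AmpR). An f1 ori, an SV40 ori and leftover lac/T7/T3 cloning-vector elements are also present in the backbone.

The payload works as a single-vector Tet-on system. The shRNA hairpin against OCT4 is expressed from the H1-2O2 promoter, a variant of the human H1 Pol III promoter carrying tet operator sites. The hairpin itself is not annotated as a separate feature, and it presumably lies between this promoter and the cPPT/CTS. A separate human PGK promoter, followed by a rabbit β-globin intron, drives a bicistronic transcript encoding the Tet repressor (tetR) and, via an EMCV IRES, puromycin N-acetyltransferase. Constitutively produced TetR binds the operators and silences shRNA transcription. Adding tetracycline or doxycycline releases the repressor and switches on the hairpin. Puromycin allows selection of stably transduced cells. The stated purpose is conditional knockdown of OCT4, and the associated publication concerns OCT4 phosphorylation and differentiation in germ cell tumours. The cloning sites used for the hairpin are not recorded.
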