Features (pLannotate 1.2.2; 29 found; start..end, strand, type, name):
    516..1088    +  intron         β-globin intron: intron from rabbit β-globin gene
   1143..1161    +  promoter       T7 promoter: promoter for bacteriophage T7 RNA polymerase
   1172..1792    +  CDS            tetR: TETR2_ECOLX - Experimental evidence at protein level: Swiss-Prot protein existence level 1. TetR is the repressor of the tetracycline resistance element; its N-terminal region forms a helix-turn-helix structure and binds DNA. Binding of tetracycline to TetR reduces the repressor affinity for the tetracycline resistance gene (tetA) promoter operator sites. From Escherichia coli.
   1938..2400    +  misc_feature   IRES: internal ribosome entry site (IRES) of the encephalomyocarditis virus (EMCV)
   2420..3019    +  CDS            PuroR: puromycin N-acetyltransferase; pac from Streptomyces alboniger; confers resistance to puromycin
   3062..3145    +  CDS            nef (fragment): NEF_HV1Z2 - Experimental evidence at protein level: Swiss-Prot protein existence level 1. Extracellular Nef protein targets CD4(+) T-lymphocytes for apoptosis by interacting with CXCR4 surface receptors. From Human immunodeficiency virus type 1 group M subtype D (isolate Z2/CDC-Z34) (HIV-1).
   3147..3380    +  LTR            3' LTR (ΔU3): self-inactivating 3' long terminal repeat (LTR) from HIV-1
   3452..3573    +  polyA_signal   SV40 poly(A) signal: SV40 polyadenylation signal
   3613..3748    +  rep_origin     SV40 ori: SV40 origin of replication
   3769..3787    -  promoter       T7 promoter: promoter for bacteriophage T7 RNA polymerase
   3795..3950    +  CDS            lacZα (fragment): LacZα fragment of β-galactosidase; lacZ fragment
   3955..4383    +  rep_origin     f1 ori (sequence partly withheld): f1 bacteriophage origin of replication; arrow indicates direction of (+) strand synthesis
   4436..4540    +  promoter       AmpR promoter: bla
   4541..5401    +  CDS            AmpR: β-lactamase; bla; confers resistance to ampicillin, carbenicillin, and related antibiotics
   5572..6160    +  rep_origin     ori: high-copy-number ColE1/pMB1/pBR322/pUC origin of replication
   6343..6435    +  CDS            lacI (fragment): lac repressor; lacI; The lac repressor binds to the lac operator to inhibit transcription in E. coli. This inhibition can be relieved by adding lactose or isopropyl-β-D-thiogalactopyranoside (IPTG).
   6448..6469    +  protein_bind   CAP binding site: CAP binding activates transcription in the presence of cAMP. E. coli catabolite activator protein
   6484..6514    +  promoter       lac promoter: promoter for the E. coli lac operon
   6522..6538    +  protein_bind   lac operator: The lac repressor binds to the lac operator to inhibit transcription in E. coli. This inhibition can be relieved by adding lactose or isopropyl-β-D-thiogalactopyranoside (IPTG). lac repressor encoded by lacI
   6583..6601    +  promoter       T3 promoter: promoter for bacteriophage T3 RNA polymerase
   6629..6855    +  promoter       RSV promoter: Rous sarcoma virus enhancer/promoter
   6856..7036    +  LTR            5' LTR (truncated): truncated 5' long terminal repeat (LTR) from HIV-1
   7083..7208    +  misc_feature   HIV-1 Ψ: packaging signal of human immunodeficiency virus type 1
   7192..7555    +  CDS            HIV-1 gag (fragment): gag protein from human immunodeficiency virus 1; gag
   7701..7934    +  misc_feature   RRE: The Rev response element (RRE) of HIV-1 allows for Rev-dependent mRNA export from the nucleus to the cytoplasm.
   8311..8411    +  CDS            Rev (fragment): human immunodeficiency virus 1 (HIV-1) Rev protein; rev; enhances nuclear export of unspliced and incompletely spliced viral mRNAs
   8452..8546    +  promoter       H1-2O2 promoter: doxycycline-inducible variant of the human H1 RNA promoter (Henriksen et al., 2007)
   8647..8764    +  misc_feature   cPPT/CTS: central polypurine tract and central termination sequence of HIV-1
   8813..507     +  promoter       hPGK promoter (across the origin): human phosphoglycerate kinase 1 promoter
>Addgene plasmid #198761 | pLKO.1-Teton-puro-shOCT4 | addgene full sequence | sequence record 390714 | Addgene NGS Result
TTGGGGTTGCGCCTTTTCCAAGGCAGCCCTGGGTTTGCGCAGGGACGCGGCTGCTCTGGGCGTGGTTCCG
GGAAACGCAGCGGCGCCGACCCTGGGTCTCGCACATTCTTCACGTCCGTTCGCAGCGTCACCCGGATCTT
CGCCGCTACCCTTGTGGGCCCCCCGGCGACGCTTCCTGCTCCGCCCCTAAGTCGGGAAGGTTCCTTGCGG
TTCGCGGCGTGCCGGACGTGACAAACGGAAGCCGCACGTCTCACTAGTACCCTCGCAGACGGACAGCGCC
AGGGAGCAATGGCAGCGCGCCGACCGCGATGGGCTGTGGCCAATAGCGGCTGCTCAGCAGGGCGCGCCGA
GAGCAGCGGCCGGGAAGGGGCGGTGCGGGAGGCGGGGTGTGGGGCGGTAGTGTGGGCCCTGTTCCTGCCC
GCGCGGTGTTCCGCATTCTGCAAGCCTCCGGAGCGCACGTCGGCAGTCGGCTCCCTCGTTGACCGAATCA
CCGACCTCTCTCCCCAGGGGGATCTGTGAGTTTGGGGACCCTTGATTGTTCTTTCTTTTTCGCTATTGTA
AAATTCATGTTATATGGAGGGGGCAAAGTTTTCAGGGTGTTGTTTAGAATGGGAAGATGTCCCTTGTATC
ACCATGGACCCTCATGATAATTTTGTTTCTTTCACTTTCTACTCTGTTGACAACCATTGTCTCCTCTTAT
TTTCTTTTCATTTTCTGTAACTTTTTCGTTAAACTTTAGCTTGCATTTGTAACGAATTTTTAAATTCACT
TTTGTTTATTTGTCAGATTGTAAGTACTTTCTCTAATCACTTTTTTTTCAAGGCAATCAGGGTATATTAT
ATTGTACTTCAGCACAGTTTTAGAGAACAATTGTTATAATTAAATGATAAGGTAGAATATTTCTGCATAT
AAATTCTGGCTGGCGTGGAAATATTCTTATTGGTAGAAACAACTACATCCTGGTCATCATCCTGCCTTTC
TCTTTATGGTTACAATGATATACACTGTTTGAGATGAGGATAAAATACTCTGAGTCCAAACCGGGCCCCT
CTGCTAACCATGTTCATGCCTTCTTCTTTTTCCTACAGCTCCTGGGCAACGTGCTGGTTATTGTGCTGTC
TCATCATTTTGGCAAAGAATTGTAATACGACTCACTATAGGGCGAATTGATATGTCTAGATTAGATAAAA
GTAAAGTGATTAACAGCGCATTAGAGCTGCTTAATGAGGTCGGAATCGAAGGTTTAACAACCCGTAAACT
CGCCCAGAAGCTAGGTGTAGAGCAGCCTACATTGTATTGGCATGTAAAAAATAAGCGGGCTTTGCTCGAC
GCCTTAGCCATTGAGATGTTAGATAGGCACCATACTCACTTTTGCCCTTTAGAAGGGGAAAGCTGGCAAG
ATTTTTTACGTAATAACGCTAAAAGTTTTAGATGTGCTTTACTAAGTCATCGCGATGGAGCAAAAGTACA
TTTAGGTACACGGCCTACAGAAAAACAGTATGAAACTCTCGAAAATCAATTAGCCTTTTTATGCCAACAA
GGTTTTTCACTAGAGAATGCATTATATGCACTCAGCGCTGTGGGGCATTTTACTTTAGGTTGCGTATTGG
AAGATCAAGAGCATCAAGTCGCTAAAGAAGAAAGGGAAACACCTACTACTGATAGTATGCCGCCATTATT
ACGACAAGCTATCGAATTATTTGATCACCAAGGTGCAGAGCCAGCCTTCTTATTCGGCCTTGAATTGATC
ATATGCGGATTAGAAAAACAACTTAAATGTGAAAGTGGGTCCGCGTACAGCGGCTCCCGGGAGTTCTAGG
GATCTGCCCCTCTCCCTCCCCCCCCCCTAACGTTACTGGCCGAAGCCGCTTGGAATAAGGCCGGTGTGCG
TTTGTCTATATGTTATTTTCCACCATATTGCCGTCTTTTGGCAATGTGAGGGCCCGGAAACCTGGCCCTG
TCTTCTTGACGAGCATTCCTAGGGGTCTTTCCCCTCTCGCCAAAGGAATGCAAGGTCTGTTGAATGTCGT
GAAGGAAGCAGTTCCTCTGGAAGCTTCTTGAAGACAAACAACGTCTGTAGCGACCCTTTGCAGGCAGCGG
AACCCCCCACCTGGCGACAGGTGCCTCTGCGGCCAAAAGCCACGTGTATAAGATACACCTGCAAAGGCGG
CACAACCCCAGTGCCACGTTGTGAGTTGGATAGTTGTGGAAAGAGTCAAATGGCTCTCCTCAAGCGTATT
CAACAAGGGGCTGAAGGATGCCCAGAAGGTACCCCATTGTATGGGATCTGATCTGGGGCCTCGGTGCACA
TGCTTTACATGTGTTTAGTCGAGGTTAAAAAAACGTCTAGGCCCCCCGAACCACGGGGACGTGGTTTTCC
TTTGAAAAACACGATGATAAGGATCCACCGGAGCTTACCATGACCGAGTACAAGCCCACGGTGCGCCTCG
CCACCCGCGACGACGTCCCCAGGGCCGTACGCACCCTCGCCGCCGCGTTCGCCGACTACCCCGCCACGCG
CCACACCGTCGATCCGGACCGCCACATCGAGCGGGTCACCGAGCTGCAAGAACTCTTCCTCACGCGCGTC
GGGCTCGACATCGGCAAGGTGTGGGTCGCGGACGACGGCGCCGCGGTGGCGGTCTGGACCACGCCGGAGA
GCGTCGAAGCGGGGGCGGTGTTCGCCGAGATCGGCCCGCGCATGGCCGAGTTGAGCGGTTCCCGGCTGGC
CGCGCAGCAACAGATGGAAGGCCTCCTGGCGCCGCACCGGCCCAAGGAGCCCGCGTGGTTCCTGGCCACC
GTCGGCGTCTCGCCCGACCACCAGGGCAAGGGTCTGGGCAGCGCCGTCGTGCTCCCCGGAGTGGAGGCGG
CCGAGCGCGCCGGGGTGCCCGCCTTCCTGGAGACCTCCGCGCCCCGCAACCTCCCCTTCTACGAGCGGCT
CGGCTTCACCGTCACCGCCGACGTCGAGGTGCCCGAAGGACCGCGCACCTGGTGCATGACCCGCAAGCCC
GGTGCCTGACGCCCGCCCCACGACCCGCAGCGCCCGACCGAAAGGAGCGCACGACCCCATGCATCGGTAC
CTTTAAGACCAATGACTTACAAGGCAGCTGTAGATCTTAGCCACTTTTTAAAAGAAAAGGGGGGACTGGA
AGGGCTAATTCACTCCCAACGAAGACAAGATCTGCTTTTTGCTTGTACTGGGTCTCTCTGGTTAGACCAG
ATCTGAGCCTGGGAGCTCTCTGGCTAACTAGGGAACCCACTGCTTAAGCCTCAATAAAGCTTGCCTTGAG
TGCTTCAAGTAGTGTGTGCCCGTCTGTTGTGTGACTCTGGTAACTAGAGATCCCTCAGACCCTTTTAGTC
AGTGTGGAAAATCTCTAGCAGTAGTAGTTCATGTCATCTTATTATTCAGTATTTATAACTTGCAAAGAAA
TGAATATCAGAGAGTGAGAGGAACTTGTTTATTGCAGCTTATAATGGTTACAAATAAAGCAATAGCATCA
CAAATTTCACAAATAAAGCATTTTTTTCACTGCATTCTAGTTGTGGTTTGTCCAAACTCATCAATGTATC
TTATCATGTCTGGCTCTAGCTATCCCGCCCCTAACTCCGCCCATCCCGCCCCTAACTCCGCCCAGTTCCG
CCCATTCTCCGCCCCATGGCTGACTAATTTTTTTTATTTATGCAGAGGCCGAGGCCGCCTCGGCCTCTGA
GCTATTCCAGAAGTAGTGAGGAGGCTTTTTTGGAGGCCTAGGGACGTACCCAATTCGCCCTATAGTGAGT
CGTATTACGCGCGCTCACTGGCCGTCGTTTTACAACGTCGTGACTGGGAAAACCCTGGCGTTACCCAACT
TAATCGCCTTGCAGCACATCCCCCTTTCGCCAGCTGGCGTAATAGCGAAGAGGCCCGCACCGATCGCCCT
TCCCAACAGTTGCGCAGCCTGAATGGCGAATGGG
[124 nt withheld, positions 3955-4078]
C
[91 nt withheld, positions 4080-4170]
A
[49 nt withheld, positions 4172-4220]
CCTTTGACGTTGGAGTCCACGTTCTTT
[37 nt withheld, positions 4248-4284]
ACCCTATCTCGGTCTATTCTTTTGATTTATAAGGGATTTTGCCGATTTCGGCCTATTGGTTAAAAAATGA
GCTGATTTAACAAAAATTTAACGCGAATTTTAACAAAATATTAACGCTTACAATTTAGGTGGCACTTTTC
GGGGAAATGTGCGCGGAACCCCTATTTGTTTATTTTTCTAAATACATTCAAATATGTATCCGCTCATGAG
ACAATAACCCTGATAAATGCTTCAATAATATTGAAAAAGGAAGAGTATGAGTATTCAACATTTCCGTGTC
GCCCTTATTCCCTTTTTTGCGGCATTTTGCCTTCCTGTTTTTGCTCACCCAGAAACGCTGGTGAAAGTAA
AAGATGCTGAAGATCAGTTGGGTGCACGAGTGGGTTACATCGAACTGGATCTCAACAGCGGTAAGATCCT
TGAGAGTTTTCGCCCCGAAGAACGTTTTCCAATGATGAGCACTTTTAAAGTTCTGCTATGTGGCGCGGTA
TTATCCCGTATTGACGCCGGGCAAGAGCAACTCGGTCGCCGCATACACTATTCTCAGAATGACTTGGTTG
AGTACTCACCAGTCACAGAAAAGCATCTTACGGATGGCATGACAGTAAGAGAATTATGCAGTGCTGCCAT
AACCATGAGTGATAACACTGCGGCCAACTTACTTCTGACAACGATCGGAGGACCGAAGGAGCTAACCGCT
TTTTTGCACAACATGGGGGATCATGTAACTCGCCTTGATCGTTGGGAACCGGAGCTGAATGAAGCCATAC
CAAACGACGAGCGTGACACCACGATGCCTGTAGCAATGGCAACAACGTTGCGCAAACTATTAACTGGCGA
ACTACTTACTCTAGCTTCCCGGCAACAATTAATAGACTGGATGGAGGCGGATAAAGTTGCAGGACCACTT
CTGCGCTCGGCCCTTCCGGCTGGCTGGTTTATTGCTGATAAATCTGGAGCCGGTGAGCGTGGGTCTCGCG
GTATCATTGCAGCACTGGGGCCAGATGGTAAGCCCTCCCGTATCGTAGTTATCTACACGACGGGGAGTCA
GGCAACTATGGATGAACGAAATAGACAGATCGCTGAGATAGGTGCCTCACTGATTAAGCATTGGTAACTG
TCAGACCAAGTTTACTCATATATACTTTAGATTGATTTAAAACTTCATTTTTAATTTAAAAGGATCTAGG
TGAAGATCCTTTTTGATAATCTCATGACCAAAATCCCTTAACGTGAGTTTTCGTTCCACTGAGCGTCAGA
CCCCGTAGAAAAGATCAAAGGATCTTCTTGAGATCCTTTTTTTCTGCGCGTAATCTGCTGCTTGCAAACA
AAAAAACCACCGCTACCAGCGGTGGTTTGTTTGCCGGATCAAGAGCTACCAACTCTTTTTCCGAAGGTAA
CTGGCTTCAGCAGAGCGCAGATACCAAATACTGTTCTTCTAGTGTAGCCGTAGTTAGGCCACCACTTCAA
GAACTCTGTAGCACCGCCTACATACCTCGCTCTGCTAATCCTGTTACCAGTGGCTGCTGCCAGTGGCGAT
AAGTCGTGTCTTACCGGGTTGGACTCAAGACGATAGTTACCGGATAAGGCGCAGCGGTCGGGCTGAACGG
GGGGTTCGTGCACACAGCCCAGCTTGGAGCGAACGACCTACACCGAACTGAGATACCTACAGCGTGAGCT
ATGAGAAAGCGCCACGCTTCCCGAAGGGAGAAAGGCGGACAGGTATCCGGTAAGCGGCAGGGTCGGAACA
GGAGAGCGCACGAGGGAGCTTCCAGGGGGAAACGCCTGGTATCTTTATAGTCCTGTCGGGTTTCGCCACC
TCTGACTTGAGCGTCGATTTTTGTGATGCTCGTCAGGGGGGCGGAGCCTATGGAAAAACGCCAGCAACGC
GGCCTTTTTACGGTTCCTGGCCTTTTGCTGGCCTTTTGCTCACATGTTCTTTCCTGCGTTATCCCCTGAT
TCTGTGGATAACCGTATTACCGCCTTTGAGTGAGCTGATACCGCTCGCCGCAGCCGAACGACCGAGCGCA
GCGAGTCAGTGAGCGAGGAAGCGGAAGAGCGCCCAATACGCAAACCGCCTCTCCCCGCGCGTTGGCCGAT
TCATTAATGCAGCTGGCACGACAGGTTTCCCGACTGGAAAGCGGGCAGTGAGCGCAACGCAATTAATGTG
AGTTAGCTCACTCATTAGGCACCCCAGGCTTTACACTTTATGCTTCCGGCTCGTATGTTGTGTGGAATTG
TGAGCGGATAACAATTTCACACAGGAAACAGCTATGACCATGATTACGCCAAGCGCGCAATTAACCCTCA
CTAAAGGGAACAAAAGCTGGAGCTGCAAGCTTAATGTAGTCTTATGCAATACTCTTGTAGTCTTGCAACA
TGGTAACGATGAGTTAGCAACATGCCTTACAAGGAGAGAAAAAGCACCGTGCATGCCGATTGGTGGAAGT
AAGGTGGTACGATCGTGCCTTATTAGGAAGGCAACAGACGGGTCTGACATGGATTGGACGAACCACTGAA
TTGCCGCATTGCAGAGATATTGTATTTAAGTGCCTAGCTCGATACATAAACGGGTCTCTCTGGTTAGACC
AGATCTGAGCCTGGGAGCTCTCTGGCTAACTAGGGAACCCACTGCTTAAGCCTCAATAAAGCTTGCCTTG
AGTGCTTCAAGTAGTGTGTGCCCGTCTGTTGTGTGACTCTGGTAACTAGAGATCCCTCAGACCCTTTTAG
TCAGTGTGGAAAATCTCTAGCAGTGGCGCCCGAACAGGGACTTGAAAGCGAAAGGGAAACCAGAGGAGCT
CTCTCGACGCAGGACTCGGCTTGCTGAAGCGCGCACGGCAAGAGGCGAGGGGCGGCGACTGGTGAGTACG
CCAAAAATTTTGACTAGCGGAGGCTAGAAGGAGAGAGATGGGTGCGAGAGCGTCAGTATTAAGCGGGGGA
GAATTAGATCGCGATGGGAAAAAATTCGGTTAAGGCCAGGGGGAAAGAAAAAATATAAATTAAAACATAT
AGTATGGGCAAGCAGGGAGCTAGAACGATTCGCAGTTAATCCTGGCCTGTTAGAAACATCAGAAGGCTGT
AGACAAATACTGGGACAGCTACAACCATCCCTTCAGACAGGATCAGAAGAACTTAGATCATTATATAATA
CAGTAGCAACCCTCTATTGTGTGCATCAAAGGATAGAGATAAAAGACACCAAGGAAGCTTTAGACAAGAT
AGAGGAAGAGCAAAACAAAAGTAAGACCACCGCACAGCAAGCGGCCGCTGATCTTCAGACCTGGAGGAGG
AGATATGAGGGACAATTGGAGAAGTGAATTATATAAATATAAAGTAGTAAAAATTGAACCATTAGGAGTA
GCACCCACCAAGGCAAAGAGAAGAGTGGTGCAGAGAGAAAAAAGAGCAGTGGGAATAGGAGCTTTGTTCC
TTGGGTTCTTGGGAGCAGCAGGAAGCACTATGGGCGCAGCGTCAATGACGCTGACGGTACAGGCCAGACA
ATTATTGTCTGGTATAGTGCAGCAGCAGAACAATTTGCTGAGGGCTATTGAGGCGCAACAGCATCTGTTG
CAACTCACAGTCTGGGGCATCAAGCAGCTCCAGGCAAGAATCCTGGCTGTGGAAAGATACCTAAAGGATC
AACAGCTCCTGGGGATTTGGGGTTGCTCTGGAAAACTCATTTGCACCACTGCTGTGCCTTGGAATGCTAG
TTGGAGTAATAAATCTCTGGAACAGATTTGGAATCACACGACCTGGATGGAGTGGGACAGAGAAATTAAC
AATTACACAAGCTTAATACACTCCTTAATTGAAGAATCGCAAAACCAGCAAGAAAAGAATGAACAAGAAT
TATTGGAATTAGATAAATGGGCAAGTTTGTGGAATTGGTTTAACATAACAAATTGGCTGTGGTATATAAA
ATTATTCATAATGATAGTAGGAGGCTTGGTAGGTTTAAGAATAGTTTTTGCTGTACTTTCTATAGTGAAT
AGAGTTAGGCAGGGATATTCACCATTATCGTTTCAGACCCACCTCCCAACCCCGAGGGGACCCGACAGGC
CCGAAGGAATAGAAGAAGAAGGTGGAGAGAGAGACAGAGACAGATCCATTCGATTAGTGAACGGATCTCG
ACGGTATCGATCACGAGACTAGCCTCGAGCGGCCGCAATATTTGCATGTCGCTATGTGTTCTGGGAAATC
ACCATAAACGTGAAATCCCTATCAGTGATAGAGACTTATAAGTTCCCTATCAGTGATAGAGACACCGGTC
ATTCACTAAGGAAGGAATTCTCGAGAATTCCTTCCTTAGTGAATGATTTTTGAATTCTCGACCTCGAGAC
AAATGGCAGTATTCATCCACAATTTTAAAAGAAAAGGGGGGATTGGGGGGTACAGTGCAGGGGAAAGAAT
AGTAGACATAATAGCAACAGACATACAAACTAAAGAATTACAAAAACAAATTACAAAAATTCAAAATTTT
CGGGTTTATTACAGGGACAGCAGAGATCCACTTTGGCCGCGGCTCGAGGGGG
